>Addgene plasmid #208703 | pAAV-hSyn-GRAB-rDA3h | addgene full sequence | sequence record 412468 | Addgene NGS Result
GCAGCTGCGCGCTCGCTCGCTCACTGAGGCCGCCCGGGCGTCGGGCGACCTTTGGTCGCCCGGCCTCAGT
GAGCGAGCGAGCGCGCAGAGAGGGAGTGGCCAACTCCATCACTAGGGGTTCCTGCGGCCGCACGCGTATG
AGGCGGGGTGGGGGTGCCTACCTGACGACCGACCCCGACCCACTGGACAAGCACCCAACCCCCATTCCCC
AAATTGCGCATCCCCTATCAGAGAGGGGGAGGGGAAACAGGATGCGGCGAGGCGCGTGCGCACTGCCAGC
TTCAGCACCGCGGACAGTGCCTTCGCCCCCGCCTGGCGGCGCGCGCCACCGCCGCCTCAGCACTGAAGGC
GCGCTGACGTCACTCGCCGGTCCCCCGCAAACTCCCCTTCCCGGCCACCTTGGTCGCGTCCGCGCCGCCG
CCGGCCCAGCCGGACCGCACCACGCGAGGCGCGAGATAGGGGGGCACGGGCGCGACCATCTGCGCTGCGG
CGCCGGCGACTCAGCGCTGCCTCAGTCTGCGGTGGGCAGCGGAGGAGTCGTGTCGTGCCTGAGAGCGCAG
TCGAGAAACCGGTGCCACCATGAAGACGATCATCGCCCTGAGCTACATCTTCTGCTTGGTGTTCGCCGAC
TACAAGGACGATGATGACGCCATGAGGACTCTGAACACCTCTGCCATGGACGGGACTGGGCTGGTGGTGG
AGAGGGACTTCTCTGTTCGTATCCTCACTGCCTGTTTCCTGTCGCTGCTCATCCTGTCCACGCTCCTGGG
GAACACGCTGGTCTGTGCTGCCGTTATCAGGTTCCGACACCTGCGGTCCAAGGTGACCAACTTCTTTGTC
ATCTCCTTGGCTGTGTCAGATCTCTTGATCGCCGTCCTGGTCATGCCCTGGAAGGCAGTGGCTGAGATTG
CTGGCTTCTGGCCCTTTGGGTCCTTCTGTAACATCTGGGTGGCCTTTGACATCATGTGCTCCACTGCATC
CATCCTCAACCTCTGTGTGATCAGCGTGGACAGGTATTGGGCTATCTCCAGCCCTGAGCGGTATGAGAGA
AAGATGACCCCCAAGGCAGCCTTCATCCTGATCAGTGTGGCATGGACCTTGTCTGTACTCATCTCCTTCA
TCCCAGTGCAGCTCAGCTGGCACAAGGCAAAACCCACAAGCCCCTCTGATGGAAATGCCACTTCCCTGGC
TGAGACCATAGACAACTGTGACTCCAGCCTCAGCAGGACATATGCCATCTCATCCTCTGTAATAAGCTTT
TACATCCCTGTGGCCATCATGATTGTCTGCTACACCAGGATCTACAGGATTGCTCAGAAAAAGCTCTCCT
CCTTCATGGTTTCCGAGCGGATGTACCCCGAGGACGGCGCCCTGAAGAGCGAGATCAAGAAGGGGCTGAG
GCTGAAGGACGGCGGCCACTACGCCGCCGAGGTCAAGACCACCTACAAGGCCAAGAAGCCCGTGCAGCTG
CCCGGCGCCTACATCGTGGACATCAAGTTGGACATCGTGTCCCACAACGAGGACTACACCATCGTGGAAC
AGTGCGAACGCGCCGAGGGCCGCCACTCCACCGGCGGCATGGACGAGCTGTACAAGGGAGGTACAGGCGG
GAGTCTGGTGAGCAAGGGCGAGGAGGATAACATGGCCATCATCAAGGAGTTCATGCGCTTCAAGGTGCAC
ATGGAGGGCTCCGTGAACGGCCACGAGTTCGAGATCGAGGGCGAGGGCGAGGGCCGCCCCTACGAGGCCT
TTCAGACCGCTAAGCTGAAGGTGACCAAGGGTGGCCCCCTGCCCTTCGCCTGGGACATCCTGTCCCCTCA
GTTCATGTACGGCTCCAAGGCCTACATTAAGCACCCAGCCGACATCCCCGACTACTTCAAGTCGTCCTTC
CCCGAGGGCTTCAGGTGGGAGCGCGTGATGAACTTCGAGGACGGCGGCATTATTCACGTGAACCAGGACT
CCTCCCTGCAGGACGGCGTATTCATCTACAAGGTGAAGCTGCGCGGCACCAACTTCCCCCCCGACGGCCC
CGTAATGCAGAAGAAAACTATGGGGTGGGAACATCGGAAGGACGACCTTAAAAGAGAAACTAAAGTCCTG
AAGACTCTGTCGGTGATCATGGGTGTGTTTGTGTGCTGTTGGCTACCTTTCTTCATCTTGAACTGCATTT
TGCCCTTCTGTGGGTCTGGGGAGACGCAGCCCTTCTGCATTGATTCCAACACCTTTGACGTGTTTGTGTG
GTTTGGGTGGGCTAATTCATCCTTGAACCCCATCATTTATGCCTTTAATGCTGATTTTCGGAAGGCATTT
TCAACCCTCTTAGGATGCTACAGACTTTGCCCTGCGACGAATAATGCCATAGAGACGGTGAGTATCAATA
ACAATGGGGCCGCGATGTTTTCCAGCCATCATGAGCCACGAGGCTCCATCTCCAAGGAGTGCAATCTGGT
TTACCTGATCCCACATGCTGTGGGCTCCTCTGAGGACCTGAAAAAGGAGGAGGCAGCTGGCATCGCCAGA
CCCTTGGAGAAGCTGTCCCCAGCCCTATCGGTCATATTGGACTATGACACTGACGTCTCTCTGGAGAAGA
TCCAACCCATCACACAAAACGGTCAGCACCCAACCTGAGAATTCGATATCAAGCTTATCGATAATCAACC
TCTGGATTACAAAATTTGTGAAAGATTGACTGGTATTCTTAACTATGTTGCTCCTTTTACGCTATGTGGA
TACGCTGCTTTAATGCCTTTGTATCATGCTATTGCTTCCCGTATGGCTTTCATTTTCTCCTCCTTGTATA
AATCCTGGTTGCTGTCTCTTTATGAGGAGTTGTGGCCCGTTGTCAGGCAACGTGGCGTGGTGTGCACTGT
GTTTGCTGACGCAACCCCCACTGGTTGGGGCATTGCCACCACCTGTCAGCTCCTTTCCGGGACTTTCGCT
TTCCCCCTCCCTATTGCCACGGCGGAACTCATCGCCGCCTGCCTTGCCCGCTGCTGGACAGGGGCTCGGC
TGTTGGGCACTGACAATTCCGTGGTGTTGTCGGGGAAATCATCGTCCTTTCCTTGGCTGCTCGCCTATGT
TGCCACCTGGATTCTGCGCGGGACGTCCTTCTGCTACGTCCCTTCGGCCCTCAATCCAGCGGACCTTCCT
TCCCGCGGCCTGCTGCCGGCTCTGCGGCCTCTTCCGCGTCTTCGCCTTCGCCCTCAGACGAGTCGGATCT
CCCTTTGGGCCGCCTCCCCGCATCGATACCGAGCGCTGCTCGAGAGATCTACGGGTGGCATCCCTGTGAC
CCCTCCCCAGTGCCTCTCCTGGCCCTGGAAGTTGCCACTCCAGTGCCCACCAGCCTTGTCCTAATAAAAT
TAAGTTGCATCATTTTGTCTGACTAGGTGTCCTTCTATAATATTATGGGGTGGAGGGGGGTGGTATGGAG
CAAGGGGCAAGTTGGGAAGACAACCTGTAGGGCCTGCGGGGTCTATTGGGAACCAAGCTGGAGTGCAGTG
GCACAATCTTGGCTCACTGCAATCTCCGCCTCCTGGGTTCAAGCGATTCTCCTGCCTCAGCCTCCCGAGT
TGTTGGGATTCCAGGCATGCATGACCAGGCTCAGCTAATTTTTGTTTTTTTGGTAGAGACGGGGTTTCAC
CATATTGGCCAGGCTGGTCTCCAACTCCTAATCTCAGGTGATCTACCCACCTTGGCCTCCCAAATTGCTG
GGATTACAGGCGTGAACCACTGCTCCCTTCCCTGTCCTTCTGATTTTGTAGGTAACCACGTGCGGACCGA
GCGGCCGCAGGAACCCCTAGTGATGGAGTTGGCCACTCCCTCTCTGCGCGCTCGCTCGCTCACTGAGGCC
GGGCGACCAAAGGTCGCCCGACGCCCGGGCTTTGCCCGGGCGGCCTCAGTGAGCGAGCGAGCGCGCAGCT
GCCTGCAGGGGCGCCTGATGCGGTATTTTCTCCTTACGCATCTGTGCGGTATTTCACACCGCATA
[95 nt withheld, positions 3986-4080]
T
[46 nt withheld, positions 4082-4127]
C
[141 nt withheld, positions 4129-4269]
CCTTTGACGTTGGAGTCCACGTTCTTT
[37 nt withheld, positions 4297-4333]
ACTCTATCTCGGGCTATTCTTTTGATTTATAAGGGATTTTGCCGATTTCGGTCTATTGGTTAAAAAATGA
GCTGATTTAACAAAAATTTAACGCGAATTTTAACAAAATATTAACGTTTACAATTTTATGGTGCACTCTC
AGTACAATCTGCTCTGATGCCGCATAGTTAAGCCAGCCCCGACACCCGCCAACACCCGCTGACGCGCCCT
GACGGGCTTGTCTGCTCCCGGCATCCGCTTACAGACAAGCTGTGACCGTCTCCGGGAGCTGCATGTGTCA
GAGGTTTTCACCGTCATCACCGAAACGCGCGAGACGAAAGGGCCTCGTGATACGCCTATTTTTATAGGTT
AATGTCATGATAATAATGGTTTCTTAGACGTCAGGTGGCACTTTTCGGGGAAATGTGCGCGGAACCCCTA
TTTGTTTATTTTTCTAAATACATTCAAATATGTATCCGCTCATGAGACAATAACCCTGATAAATGCTTCA
ATAATATTGAAAAAGGAAGAGTATGAGTATTCAACATTTCCGTGTCGCCCTTATTCCCTTTTTTGCGGCA
TTTTGCCTTCCTGTTTTTGCTCACCCAGAAACGCTGGTGAAAGTAAAAGATGCTGAAGATCAGTTGGGTG
CACGAGTGGGTTACATCGAACTGGATCTCAACAGCGGTAAGATCCTTGAGAGTTTTCGCCCCGAAGAACG
TTTTCCAATGATGAGCACTTTTAAAGTTCTGCTATGTGGCGCGGTATTATCCCGTATTGACGCCGGGCAA
GAGCAACTCGGTCGCCGCATACACTATTCTCAGAATGACTTGGTTGAGTACTCACCAGTCACAGAAAAGC
ATCTTACGGATGGCATGACAGTAAGAGAATTATGCAGTGCTGCCATAACCATGAGTGATAACACTGCGGC
CAACTTACTTCTGACAACGATCGGAGGACCGAAGGAGCTAACCGCTTTTTTGCACAACATGGGGGATCAT
GTAACTCGCCTTGATCGTTGGGAACCGGAGCTGAATGAAGCCATACCAAACGACGAGCGTGACACCACGA
TGCCTGTAGCAATGGCAACAACGTTGCGCAAACTATTAACTGGCGAACTACTTACTCTAGCTTCCCGGCA
ACAATTAATAGACTGGATGGAGGCGGATAAAGTTGCAGGACCACTTCTGCGCTCGGCCCTTCCGGCTGGC
TGGTTTATTGCTGATAAATCTGGAGCCGGTGAGCGTGGGTCTCGCGGTATCATTGCAGCACTGGGGCCAG
ATGGTAAGCCCTCCCGTATCGTAGTTATCTACACGACGGGGAGTCAGGCAACTATGGATGAACGAAATAG
ACAGATCGCTGAGATAGGTGCCTCACTGATTAAGCATTGGTAACTGTCAGACCAAGTTTACTCATATATA
CTTTAGATTGATTTAAAACTTCATTTTTAATTTAAAAGGATCTAGGTGAAGATCCTTTTTGATAATCTCA
TGACCAAAATCCCTTAACGTGAGTTTTCGTTCCACTGAGCGTCAGACCCCGTAGAAAAGATCAAAGGATC
TTCTTGAGATCCTTTTTTTCTGCGCGTAATCTGCTGCTTGCAAACAAAAAAACCACCGCTACCAGCGGTG
GTTTGTTTGCCGGATCAAGAGCTACCAACTCTTTTTCCGAAGGTAACTGGCTTCAGCAGAGCGCAGATAC
CAAATACTGTTCTTCTAGTGTAGCCGTAGTTAGGCCACCACTTCAAGAACTCTGTAGCACCGCCTACATA
CCTCGCTCTGCTAATCCTGTTACCAGTGGCTGCTGCCAGTGGCGATAAGTCGTGTCTTACCGGGTTGGAC
TCAAGACGATAGTTACCGGATAAGGCGCAGCGGTCGGGCTGAACGGGGGGTTCGTGCACACAGCCCAGCT
TGGAGCGAACGACCTACACCGAACTGAGATACCTACAGCGTGAGCTATGAGAAAGCGCCACGCTTCCCGA
AGGGAGAAAGGCGGACAGGTATCCGGTAAGCGGCAGGGTCGGAACAGGAGAGCGCACGAGGGAGCTTCCA
GGGGGAAACGCCTGGTATCTTTATAGTCCTGTCGGGTTTCGCCACCTCTGACTTGAGCGTCGATTTTTGT
GATGCTCGTCAGGGGGGCGGAGCCTATGGAAAAACGCCAGCAACGCGGCCTTTTTACGGTTCCTGGCCTT
TTGCTGGCCTTTTGCTCACATGTCCTGCAG
Features (pLannotate 1.2.2; 18 found; start..end, strand, type, name):
      5..32      +  repeat_region  AAV2 ITR (fragment): inverted terminal repeat of adeno-associated virus serotype 2 inverted
     61..88      +  repeat_region  AAV2 ITR (fragment): inverted terminal repeat of adeno-associated virus serotype 2 inverted
    138..560     +  promoter       hSyn promoter (fragment): human synapsin I promoter; confers neuron-specific expression (Kügler et al., 2003)
    628..648     +  CDS            3xFLAG (fragment): three tandem FLAG® epitope tags
    772..1308    +  CDS            DRD1: DRD1_RABIT - Protein inferred from homology: Swiss-Prot protein existence level 3. Dopamine receptor whose activity is mediated by G proteins which activate adenylyl cyclase. From Oryctolagus cuniculus (Rabbit).
   1338..2060    +  CDS            HyPerRed (fragment): red fluorescent genetically encoded indicator for H2O2 ()
   2080..2307    +  CDS            Taar4 (fragment): TAAR4_MOUSE - Also known as Gm226. Experimental evidence at transcript level: Swiss-Prot protein existence level 2. Olfactory receptor specific for 2-phenylethylamine, a trace amine present at high concentration in the urine of carnivore species, playing a key role in fear and avoidance responses. 2-phenylethylamine acts as a kairomone in the chemical detection of carnivore odor and triggers fear in mice. This receptor is probably mediated by the G(s)- class of G-proteins which activate adenylate cyclase. From Mus musculus (Mouse).
   2629..2653    +  misc_feature   MCS (fragment): pBluescript multiple cloning site
   2653..3241    +  misc_feature   WPRE: woodchuck hepatitis virus posttranscriptional regulatory element
   3273..3749    +  polyA_signal   hGH poly(A) signal: human growth hormone polyadenylation signal
   3789..3929    +  repeat_region  AAV2 ITR: inverted terminal repeat of adeno-associated virus serotype 2 inverted
   3934..3985    -  misc_feature   bom (fragment): basis of mobility region from pBR322
   4004..4459    +  rep_origin     f1 ori (sequence partly withheld): f1 bacteriophage origin of replication; arrow indicates direction of (+) strand synthesis
   4460..4509    -  misc_feature   bom (fragment): basis of mobility region from pBR322
   4611..4646    -  CDS            rop (fragment): Rop protein, which maintains plasmids at low copy number; rop
   4741..4845    +  promoter       AmpR promoter: bla
   4846..5706    +  CDS            AmpR: β-lactamase; bla; confers resistance to ampicillin, carbenicillin, and related antibiotics
   5877..6465    +  rep_origin     ori: high-copy-number ColE1/pMB1/pBR322/pUC origin of replication
