[The description below was written by a language model from this plasmid's Addgene catalogue record and pLannotate feature annotations shown in this document.]
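Description:
pAAV-hSyn-GRAB-rDA3h is an adeno-associated virus transfer plasmid (about 6.5 kb) built on a pAAV backbone for expressing the red fluorescent dopamine sensor GRAB_rDA3h in neurons. It is maintained in bacteria as a high-copy plasmid through a ColE1/pUC-type origin and selected with ampicillin via the β-lactamase gene. An f1 phage origin is also present. The recorded host is a recombination-stable E. coli strain, a common choice for ITR-containing plasmids. The expression cassette is flanked by AAV2 inverted terminal repeats, which allow it to be packaged into recombinant AAV particles. The automated annotation detects a complete ITR downstream and only short fragments upstream.

Within the ITRs, the human synapsin I promoter drives neuron-restricted transcription of the sensor. A WPRE follows to enhance transcript stability and expression, and the human growth hormone polyadenylation signal terminates the cassette. GRAB sensors are GPCR-activation-based indicators in which a circularly permuted fluorescent protein is inserted into a receptor, so that ligand binding changes fluorescence. The annotation fits this design. It finds D1-type dopamine receptor homology on the 5′ side, a central segment matching a red fluorescent indicator protein, and a further aminergic GPCR-like segment on the 3′ side. These are best-hit homology matches to rabbit and mouse entries, whereas the catalogue lists the insert species as human. A short FLAG-like match near the start of the coding region is only a fragment and may not represent a functional tag. The construct is intended for AAV production or direct transfection to monitor dopaminergic activity optically in neurons, including in vivo.
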