Addgene plasmid #208703: pAAV-hSyn-GRAB-rDA3h
Purpose: Expresses the genetically-encoded fluorescent dopamine (DA) sensor GRAB_rDA3h in neurons
Depositing lab: Yulong Li. Depositing organization: Peking University. Publication: Improved green and red GRAB sensors for monitoring dopaminergic activity in vivo. Zhuo Y, Luo B, Yi X, Dong H, Miao X, Wan J, Williams JT, Campbell MG, Cai R, Qian T, Li F, Weber SJ, Wang L, Li B, Wei Y, Li G, Wang H, Zheng Y, Zhao Y, Wolf ME, Zhu Y, Watabe-Uchida M, Li Y. Nat Methods. 2023 Nov 30. doi: 10.1038/s41592-023-02100-w. PubMed 38036855.
Backbone
  Vector backbone: pAAV
  Vector type: AAV
Growth in bacteria
  Bacterial resistance: Ampicillin, 100 μg/mL
  Growth temperature: 37°C
  Growth strain: NEB Stable
  Copy number: High Copy
Gene/Insert
  Gene/Insert name: GPCR activation based dopamine (DA) sensor GRAB_rDA3h (alt names: GRAB_rDA3h; rDA3h)
  Species: H. sapiens (human)
  Promoter: hSyn
  Cloning method: Gibson Cloning
  Sequencing primers: 5′ ACGGGCGCGACCATCTGCGC; 3′ CATTAAAGCAGCGTATCC
Terms and licenses: Academic/Nonprofit Terms; Industry Terms: Not Available to Industry
Depositor comments: Please visit https://doi.org/10.1101/2023.08.24.554559 for biorxiv preprint
How to cite: pAAV-hSyn-GRAB-rDA3h was a gift from Yulong Li (Addgene plasmid # 208703 ; http://n2t.net/addgene:208703 ; RRID:Addgene_208703)
